>Addgene plasmid #184945 | pJT302 Ec03 Lenti pEF-attB LSR GFP | addgene full sequence | sequence record 364895 | Addgene NGS Result
GTCGACGGATCGGGAGATCTCCCGATCCCCTATGGTGCACTCTCAGTACAATCTGCTCTGATGCCGCATA
GTTAAGCCAGTATCTGCTCCCTGCTTGTGTGTTGGAGGTCGCTGAGTAGTGCGCGAGCAAAATTTAAGCT
ACAACAAGGCAAGGCTTGACCGACAATTGCATGAAGAATCTGCTTAGGGTTAGGCGTTTTGCGCTGCTTC
GCGATGTACGGGCCAGATATACGCGTTGACATTGATTATTGACTAGTTATTAATAGTAATCAATTACGGG
GTCATTAGTTCATAGCCCATATATGGAGTTCCGCGTTACATAACTTACGGTAAATGGCCCGCCTGGCTGA
CCGCCCAACGACCCCCGCCCATTGACGTCAATAATGACGTATGTTCCCATAGTAACGCCAATAGGGACTT
TCCATTGACGTCAATGGGTGGAGTATTTACGGTAAACTGCCCACTTGGCAGTACATCAAGTGTATCATAT
GCCAAGTACGCCCCCTATTGACGTCAATGACGGTAAATGGCCCGCCTGGCATTATGCCCAGTACATGACC
TTATGGGACTTTCCTACTTGGCAGTACATCTACGTATTAGTCATCGCTATTACCATGGTGATGCGGTTTT
GGCAGTACATCAATGGGCGTGGATAGCGGTTTGACTCACGGGGATTTCCAAGTCTCCACCCCATTGACGT
CAATGGGAGTTTGTTTTGGCACCAAAATCAACGGGACTTTCCAAAATGTCGTAACAACTCCGCCCCATTG
ACGCAAATGGGCGGTAGGCGTGTACGGTGGGAGGTCTATATAAGCAGCGCGTTTTGCCTGTACTGGGTCT
CTCTGGTTAGACCAGATCTGAGCCTGGGAGCTCTCTGGCTAACTAGGGAACCCACTGCTTAAGCCTCAAT
AAAGCTTGCCTTGAGTGCTTCAAGTAGTGTGTGCCCGTCTGTTGTGTGACTCTGGTAACTAGAGATCCCT
CAGACCCTTTTAGTCAGTGTGGAAAATCTCTAGCAGTGGCGCCCGAACAGGGACTTGAAAGCGAAAGGGA
AACCAGAGGAGCTCTCTCGACGCAGGACTCGGCTTGCTGAAGCGCGCACGGCAAGAGGCGAGGGGCGGCG
ACTGGTGAGTACGCCAAAAATTTTGACTAGCGGAGGCTAGAAGGAGAGAGATGGGTGCGAGAGCGTCAGT
ATTAAGCGGGGGAGAATTAGATCGCGATGGGAAAAAATTCGGTTAAGGCCAGGGGGAAAGAAAAAATATA
AATTAAAACATATAGTATGGGCAAGCAGGGAGCTAGAACGATTCGCAGTTAATCCTGGCCTGTTAGAAAC
ATCAGAAGGCTGTAGACAAATACTGGGACAGCTACAACCATCCCTTCAGACAGGATCAGAAGAACTTAGA
TCATTATATAATACAGTAGCAACCCTCTATTGTGTGCATCAAAGGATAGAGATAAAAGACACCAAGGAAG
CTTTAGACAAGATAGAGGAAGAGCAAAACAAAAGTAAGACCACCGCACAGCAAGCGGCCGCTGATCTTCA
GACCTGGAGGAGGAGATATGAGGGACAATTGGAGAAGTGAATTATATAAATATAAAGTAGTAAAAATTGA
ACCATTAGGAGTAGCACCCACCAAGGCAAAGAGAAGAGTGGTGCAGAGAGAAAAAAGAGCAGTGGGAATA
GGAGCTTTGTTCCTTGGGTTCTTGGGAGCAGCAGGAAGCACTATGGGCGCAGCGTCAATGACGCTGACGG
TACAGGCCAGACAATTATTGTCTGGTATAGTGCAGCAGCAGAACAATTTGCTGAGGGCTATTGAGGCGCA
ACAGCATCTGTTGCAACTCACAGTCTGGGGCATCAAGCAGCTCCAGGCAAGAATCCTGGCTGTGGAAAGA
TACCTAAAGGATCAACAGCTCCTGGGGATTTGGGGTTGCTCTGGAAAACTCATTTGCACCACTGCTGTGC
CTTGGAATGCTAGTTGGAGTAATAAATCTCTGGAACAGATTTGGAATCACACGACCTGGATGGAGTGGGA
CAGAGAAATTAACAATTACACAAGCTTAATACACTCCTTAATTGAAGAATCGCAAAACCAGCAAGAAAAG
AATGAACAAGAATTATTGGAATTAGATAAATGGGCAAGTTTGTGGAATTGGTTTAACATAACAAATTGGC
TGTGGTATATAAAATTATTCATAATGATAGTAGGAGGCTTGGTAGGTTTAAGAATAGTTTTTGCTGTACT
TTCTATAGTGAATAGAGTTAGGCAGGGATATTCACCATTATCGTTTCAGACCCACCTCCCAACCCCGAGG
GGACCCGACAGGCCCGAAGGAATAGAAGAAGAAGGTGGAGAGAGAGACAGAGACAGATCCATTCGATTAG
TGAACGGATCGGCACTGCGTGCGCCAATTCTGCAGACAAATGGCAGTATTCATCCACAATTTTAAAAGAA
AAGGGGGGATTGGGGGGTACAGTGCAGGGGAAAGAATAGTAGACATAATAGCAACAGACATACAAACTAA
AGAATTACAAAAACAAATTACAAAAATTCAAAATTTTCGGGTTTATTACAGGGACAGCAGAGATCCAGTT
TGGTTAATTAATGCAAAGATGGATAAAGTTTTAAACAGAGAGGAATCTTTGCAGCTAATGGACCTTCTAG
GTCTTGAAAGGAGTGGGAATTGGCTCCGGTGCCCGTCAGTGGGCAGAGCGCACATCGCCCACAGTCCCCG
AGAAGTTGGGGGGAGGGGTCGGCAATTGAACCGGTGCCTAGAGAAGGTGGCGCGGGGTAAACTGGGAAAG
TGATGTCGTGTACTGGCTCCGCCTTTTTCCCGAGGGTGGGGGAGAACCGTATATAAGTGCAGTAGTCGCC
GTGAACGTTCTTTTTCGCAACGGGTTTGCCGCCAGAACACAGGTAAGTGCCGTGTGTGGTTCCCGCGGGC
CTGGCCTCTTTACGGGTTATGGCCCTTGCGTGCCTTGAATTACTTCCACCTGGCTGCAGTACGTGATTCT
TGATCCCGAGCTTCGGGTTGGAAGTGGGTGGGAGAGTTCGAGGCCTTGCGCTTAAGGAGCCCCTTCGCCT
CGTGCTTGAGTTGAGGCCTGGCCTGGGCGCTGGGGCCGCCGCGTGCGAATCTGGTGGCACCTTCGCGCCT
GTCTCGCTGCTTTCGATAAGTCTCTAGCCATTTAAAATTTTTGATGACCTGCTGCGACGCTTTTTTTCTG
GCAAGATAGTCTTGTAAATGCGGGCCAAGATCTGCACACTGGTATTTCGGTTTTTGGGGCCGCGGGCGGC
GACGGGGCCCGTGCGTCCCAGCGCACATGTTCGGCGAGGCGGGGCCTGCGAGCGCGGCCACCGAGAATCG
GACGGGGGTAGTCTCAAGCTGGCCGGCCTGCTCTGGTGCCTGGCCTCGCGCCGCCGTGTATCGCCCCGCC
CTGGGCGGCAAGGCTGGCCCGGTCGGCACCAGTTGCGTGAGCGGAAAGATGGCCGCTTCCCGGCCCTGCT
GCAGGGAGCTCAAAATGGAGGACGCGGCGCTCGGGAGAGCGGGCGGGTGAGTCACCCACACAAAGGAAAA
GGGCCTTTCCGTCCTCAGCCGTCGCTTCATGTGACTCCACGGAGTACCGGGCGCCGTCCAGGCACCTCGA
TTAGTTCTCGAGCTTTTGGAGTACGTCGTCTTTAGGTTGGGGGGAGGGGTTTTATGCGATGGAGTTTCCC
CACACTGAGTGGGTGGAGACTGAAGTTAGGCCAGCTTGGCACTTGATGTAATTCTCCTTGGAATTTGCCC
TTTTTGAGTTTGGATCTTGGTTCATTCTCAAGCCTCAGACAGTGGTTCAAAGTTTTTTTCTTCCATTTCA
GGTGTCGTGACATGAATGCAGACCGAAAGTAACGTCGGCCAGGGGAAGCGGCGAGGTAAATCAAGGGTCA
TTGAAGTCATAATCATTTCAGTAGAAAAACCAGGTCTCGATTTTAAATGCAAAGCCGCCACCATGGGCCG
GAGCGTGATCACCTACCTGCGGTACAGCAGCGCCATTCAGGGCGCCGAGGGCGCCGACAGCACCAGACGG
CAGAACGACCTGTTCAAACAGTGGCTGAAAAAGAACAGCGACGCCCAAGTGGTGGCCTCTTTTAGCGATG
AGGGCCTGTCTGGCTACAAGGGCAAGCACCTGACCGGCCAGTTCGGCGACATGCTGGCCAGAATTGAGAG
CGGCGAGTTCCCCGAGGGCACCATCCTGCTGGTGGAAAGCATCGATAGAATCGGCAGACTGGAACACCTG
GAAACAGAGGCCCTGATGAACAGAATCTTGGGAAATGGCATCGAGATCCACACACTGCAGGACGGCCTCA
TCTACACCAAAGACGCCCTGGCTGATGATCTGGGCATCAGCATCATCCAGCGAGTGAAGGCTTATATCGC
CCACCAGGAGAGCAAGCAGAAGAGCTTTAGAGTGTCCCAGAAATGGGAGCAGCGGGCCAAGCTGGCCCTG
GCCGGAGAACAGAGACTGACAAAGATGGTGCCCGGCTGGATCGACCCCGACACCTTTAAGCTGAACGAGC
ACGCCGAAACCGTGCGGCTGATCTTCAAGCTGCTGCTGGATGGAGAGTCCCTGCACAACATCGCCCGGCA
CCTGCAGAGCAACGGCATCAAGTCCTTCAGCAGACGGAAGGACGCTAATGGCTTCAGCGTTCACAGCGTC
AGAACCATCCTGAGAAGCGAGACAACCATTGGCACCCTGCCCGCTAGCCAAAGAAACGACAGACCTGCCA
TCCCCAACTACTACGAGGCCGCCATCGACGCCGCAACCTTCAACAAGGCCCAGGAGGTGCTGGACAAGAA
CCGGAAAGGCAGAACACCTGCTAGCGACAACCCCCTGACAATCAACATCTTCAAGGGCCTGTTCCGGTGC
CAATGTGGCGCTTCTGTGCATCCTACAGGCACAAAAAACAAATACGCCGGCGTGTACAGATGCAACAACC
ACCTGGATGGCAGGTGCGACGTGCCACCTCTGAAAAGAAAGCCTTTCGACAAGTGGGTCCTCGAAAACTT
CCTGGGAATGATCGATGTGGGCAACGACGGCGAATCCGAGAGAAAGATCGCCGCTCTGCAACACGAGGTG
GAAATCGTGACAGCCAGAATCAAGAAGGCCACCGCCCTGCTTCTTGAAATGGACGATATCGACGAGCTGA
AGATCCAGCTGAAGGAACTGAACCAGAAGCGGACCGAGCTGCAGACCACCATCGACAGCATGAGAAGGAA
GGCCTCTCTGACCGACAAGGAGCTGCCTCAGCTGAAGGACATCGACCTGACAACCAAGGCTGGAAGAGTG
GAATGCCAGCTGATCCTGAGCAAGCACCTGAAGGGCCTGACCCTGGGCAAAGATTCTGTGACCGTGACCC
TGCAAAATGATACAGAGATCACAATTCCTACCAACCCTCTGCCTTTGAATGACGGATCTCCTATCTTCGA
GATCGCCGATAAGGAACTGTTGGACATCGATGCTTACCAGCTGGCTAGCGGCAGTGGAGAGGGCAGAGGA
AGTCTGCTAACATGCGGTGACGTCGAGGAGAATCCTGGCCCAGTGAGCAAGGGCGAGGAGCTGTTCACCG
GGGTGGTGCCCATCCTGGTCGAGCTGGACGGCGACGTAAACGGCCACAAGTTCAGCGTGTCCGGCGAGGG
CGAGGGCGATGCCACCTACGGCAAGCTGACCCTGAAGTTCATCTGCACCACCGGCAAGCTGCCCGTGCCC
TGGCCCACCCTCGTGACCACCCTGACCTACGGCGTGCAGTGCTTCAGCCGCTACCCCGACCACATGAAGC
AGCACGACTTCTTCAAGTCCGCCATGCCCGAAGGCTACGTCCAGGAGCGCACCATCTTCTTCAAGGACGA
CGGCAACTACAAGACCCGCGCCGAGGTGAAGTTCGAGGGCGACACCCTGGTGAACCGCATCGAGCTGAAG
GGCATCGACTTCAAGGAGGACGGCAACATCCTGGGGCACAAGCTGGAGTACAACTACAACAGCCACAACG
TCTATATCATGGCCGACAAGCAGAAGAACGGCATCAAGGTGAACTTCAAGATCCGCCACAACATCGAGGA
CGGCAGCGTGCAGCTCGCCGACCACTACCAGCAGAACACCCCCATCGGCGACGGCCCCGTGCTGCTGCCC
GACAACCACTACCTGAGCACCCAGTCCGCCCTGAGCAAAGACCCCAACGAGAAGCGCGATCACATGGTCC
TGCTGGAGTTCGTGACCGCCGCCGGGATCACTCTCGGCATGGACGAGCTGTACAAGTAAGAATTCGATAT
CAAGCTTATCGATAATCAACCTCTGGATTACAAAATTTGTGAAAGATTGACTGGTATTCTTAACTATGTT
GCTCCTTTTACGCTATGTGGATACGCTGCTTTAATGCCTTTGTATCATGCTATTGCTTCCCGTATGGCTT
TCATTTTCTCCTCCTTGTATAAATCCTGGTTGCTGTCTCTTTATGAGGAGTTGTGGCCCGTTGTCAGGCA
ACGTGGCGTGGTGTGCACTGTGTTTGCTGACGCAACCCCCACTGGTTGGGGCATTGCCACCACCTGTCAG
CTCCTTTCCGGGACTTTCGCTTTCCCCCTCCCTATTGCCACGGCGGAACTCATCGCCGCCTGCCTTGCCC
GCTGCTGGACAGGGGCTCGGCTGTTGGGCACTGACAATTCCGTGGTGTTGTCGGGGAAATCATCGTCCTT
TCCTTGGCTGCTCGCCTGTGTTGCCACCTGGATTCTGCGCGGGACGTCCTTCTGCTACGTCCCTTCGGCC
CTCAATCCAGCGGACCTTCCTTCCCGCGGCCTGCTGCCGGCTCTGCGGCCTCTTCCGCGTCTTCGCCTTC
GCCCTCAGACGAGTCGGATCTCCCTTTGGGCCGCCTCCCCGCATCGATACCGTCGACCTCGAGACCTAGA
AAAACATGGAGCAATCACAAGTAGCAATACAGCAGCTACCAATGCTGATTGTGCCTGGCTAGAAGCACAA
GAGGAGGAGGAGGTGGGTTTTCCAGTCACACCTCAGGTACCTTTAAGACCAATGACTTACAAGGCAGCTG
TAGATCTTAGCCACTTTTTAAAAGAAAAGGGGGGACTGGAAGGGCTAATTCACTCCCAACGAAGACAAGA
TATCCTTGATCTGTGGATCTACCACACACAAGGCTACTTCCCTGATTGGCAGAACTACACACCAGGGCCA
GGGATCAGATATCCACTGACCTTTGGATGGTGCTACAAGCTAGTACCAGTTGAGCAAGAGAAGGTAGAAG
AAGCCAATGAAGGAGAGAACACCCGCTTGTTACACCCTGTGAGCCTGCATGGGATGGATGACCCGGAGAG
AGAAGTATTAGAGTGGAGGTTTGACAGCCGCCTAGCATTTCATCACATGGCCCGAGAGCTGCATCCGGAC
TGTACTGGGTCTCTCTGGTTAGACCAGATCTGAGCCTGGGAGCTCTCTGGCTAACTAGGGAACCCACTGC
TTAAGCCTCAATAAAGCTTGCCTTGAGTGCTTCAAGTAGTGTGTGCCCGTCTGTTGTGTGACTCTGGTAA
CTAGAGATCCCTCAGACCCTTTTAGTCAGTGTGGAAAATCTCTAGCAGGGCCCGTTTAAACCCGCTGATC
AGCCTCGACTGTGCCTTCTAGTTGCCAGCCATCTGTTGTTTGCCCCTCCCCCGTGCCTTCCTTGACCCTG
GAAGGTGCCACTCCCACTGTCCTTTCCTAATAAAATGAGGAAATTGCATCGCATTGTCTGAGTAGGTGTC
ATTCTATTCTGGGGGGTGGGGTGGGGCAGGACAGCAAGGGGGAGGATTGGGAAGACAATAGCAGGCATGC
TGGGGATGCGGTGGGCTCTATGGCTTCTGAGGCGGAAAGAACCAGCTGGGGCTCTAGGGGGTATCCCC
[124 nt withheld, positions 7909-8032]
C
[91 nt withheld, positions 8034-8124]
A
[49 nt withheld, positions 8126-8174]
CCTTTGACGTTGGAGTCCACGTTCTTT
[37 nt withheld, positions 8202-8238]
ACCCTATCTCGGTCTATTCTTTTGATTTATAAGGGATTTTGCCGATTTCGGCCTATTGGTTAAAAAATGA
GCTGATTTAACAAAAATTTAACGCGAATTAATTCTGTGGAATGTGTGTCAGTTAGGGTGTGGAAAGTCCC
CAGGCTCCCCAGCAGGCAGAAGTATGCAAAGCATGCATCTCAATTAGTCAGCAACCAGGTGTGGAAAGTC
CCCAGGCTCCCCAGCAGGCAGAAGTATGCAAAGCATGCATCTCAATTAGTCAGCAACCATAGTCCCGCCC
CTAACTCCGCCCATCCCGCCCCTAACTCCGCCCAGTTCCGCCCATTCTCCGCCCCATGGCTGACTAATTT
TTTTTATTTATGCAGAGGCCGAGGCCGCCTCTGCCTCTGAGCTATTCCAGAAGTAGTGAGGAGGCTTTTT
TGGAGGCCTAGGCTTTTGCAAAAAGCTCCCGGGAGCTTGTATATCCATTTTCGGATCTGATCAGCACGTG
TTGACAATTAATCATCGGCATAGTATATCGGCATAGTATAATACGACAAGGTGAGGAACTAAACCATGGC
CAAGTTGACCAGTGCCGTTCCGGTGCTCACCGCGCGCGACGTCGCCGGAGCGGTCGAGTTCTGGACCGAC
CGGCTCGGGTTCTCCCGGGACTTCGTGGAGGACGACTTCGCCGGTGTGGTCCGGGACGACGTGACCCTGT
TCATCAGCGCGGTCCAGGACCAGGTGGTGCCGGACAACACCCTGGCCTGGGTGTGGGTGCGCGGCCTGGA
CGAGCTGTACGCCGAGTGGTCGGAGGTCGTGTCCACGAACTTCCGGGACGCCTCCGGGCCGGCCATGACC
GAGATCGGCGAGCAGCCGTGGGGGCGGGAGTTCGCCCTGCGCGACCCGGCCGGCAACTGCGTGCACTTCG
TGGCCGAGGAGCAGGACTGACACGTGCTACGAGATTTCGATTCCACCGCCGCCTTCTATGAAAGGTTGGG
CTTCGGAATCGTTTTCCGGGACGCCGGCTGGATGATCCTCCAGCGCGGGGATCTCATGCTGGAGTTCTTC
GCCCACCCCAACTTGTTTATTGCAGCTTATAATGGTTACAAATAAAGCAATAGCATCACAAATTTCACAA
ATAAAGCATTTTTTTCACTGCATTCTAGTTGTGGTTTGTCCAAACTCATCAATGTATCTTATCATGTCTG
TATACCGTCGACCTCTAGCTAGAGCTTGGCGTAATCATGGTCATAGCTGTTTCCTGTGTGAAATTGTTAT
CCGCTCACAATTCCACACAACATACGAGCCGGAAGCATAAAGTGTAAAGCCTGGGGTGCCTAATGAGTGA
GCTAACTCACATTAATTGCGTTGCGCTCACTGCCCGCTTTCCAGTCGGGAAACCTGTCGTGCCAGCTGCA
TTAATGAATCGGCCAACGCGCGGGGAGAGGCGGTTTGCGTATTGGGCGCTCTTCCGCTTCCTCGCTCACT
GACTCGCTGCGCTCGGTCGTTCGGCTGCGGCGAGCGGTATCAGCTCACTCAAAGGCGGTAATACGGTTAT
CCACAGAATCAGGGGATAACGCAGGAAAGAACATGTGAGCAAAAGGCCAGCAAAAGGCCAGGAACCGTAA
AAAGGCCGCGTTGCTGGCGTTTTTCCATAGGCTCCGCCCCCCTGACGAGCATCACAAAAATCGACGCTCA
AGTCAGAGGTGGCGAAACCCGACAGGACTATAAAGATACCAGGCGTTTCCCCCTGGAAGCTCCCTCGTGC
GCTCTCCTGTTCCGACCCTGCCGCTTACCGGATACCTGTCCGCCTTTCTCCCTTCGGGAAGCGTGGCGCT
TTCTCATAGCTCACGCTGTAGGTATCTCAGTTCGGTGTAGGTCGTTCGCTCCAAGCTGGGCTGTGTGCAC
GAACCCCCCGTTCAGCCCGACCGCTGCGCCTTATCCGGTAACTATCGTCTTGAGTCCAACCCGGTAAGAC
ACGACTTATCGCCACTGGCAGCAGCCACTGGTAACAGGATTAGCAGAGCGAGGTATGTAGGCGGTGCTAC
AGAGTTCTTGAAGTGGTGGCCTAACTACGGCTACACTAGAAGAACAGTATTTGGTATCTGCGCTCTGCTG
AAGCCAGTTACCTTCGGAAAAAGAGTTGGTAGCTCTTGATCCGGCAAACAAACCACCGCTGGTAGCGGTG
GTTTTTTTGTTTGCAAGCAGCAGATTACGCGCAGAAAAAAAGGATCTCAAGAAGATCCTTTGATCTTTTC
TACGGGGTCTGACGCTCAGTGGAACGAAAACTCACGTTAAGGGATTTTGGTCATGAGATTATCAAAAAGG
ATCTTCACCTAGATCCTTTTAAATTAAAAATGAAGTTTTAAATCAATCTAAAGTATATATGAGTAAACTT
GGTCTGACAGTTACCAATGCTTAATCAGTGAGGCACCTATCTCAGCGATCTGTCTATTTCGTTCATCCAT
AGTTGCCTGACTCCCCGTCGTGTAGATAACTACGATACGGGAGGGCTTACCATCTGGCCCCAGTGCTGCA
ATGATACCGCGAGACCCACGCTCACCGGCTCCAGATTTATCAGCAATAAACCAGCCAGCCGGAAGGGCCG
AGCGCAGAAGTGGTCCTGCAACTTTATCCGCCTCCATCCAGTCTATTAATTGTTGCCGGGAAGCTAGAGT
AAGTAGTTCGCCAGTTAATAGTTTGCGCAACGTTGTTGCCATTGCTACAGGCATCGTGGTGTCACGCTCG
TCGTTTGGTATGGCTTCATTCAGCTCCGGTTCCCAACGATCAAGGCGAGTTACATGATCCCCCATGTTGT
GCAAAAAAGCGGTTAGCTCCTTCGGTCCTCCGATCGTTGTCAGAAGTAAGTTGGCCGCAGTGTTATCACT
CATGGTTATGGCAGCACTGCATAATTCTCTTACTGTCATGCCATCCGTAAGATGCTTTTCTGTGACTGGT
GAGTACTCAACCAAGTCATTCTGAGAATAGTGTATGCGGCGACCGAGTTGCTCTTGCCCGGCGTCAATAC
GGGATAATACCGCGCCACATAGCAGAACTTTAAAAGTGCTCATCATTGGAAAACGTTCTTCGGGGCGAAA
ACTCTCAAGGATCTTACCGCTGTTGAGATCCAGTTCGATGTAACCCACTCGTGCACCCAACTGATCTTCA
GCATCTTTTACTTTCACCAGCGTTTCTGGGTGAGCAAAAACAGGAAGGCAAAATGCCGCAAAAAAGGGAA
TAAGGGCGACACGGAAATGTTGAATACTCATACTCTTCCTTTTTCAATATTATTGAAGCATTTATCAGGG
TTATTGTCTCATGAGCGGATACATATTTGAATGTATTTAGAAAAATAAACAAATAGGGGTTCCGCGCACA
TTTCCCCGAAAAGTGCCACCTGAC
Features (pLannotate 1.2.2; 32 found; start..end, strand, type, name):
     31..83      -  misc_feature   bom (fragment): basis of mobility region from pBR322
    238..617     +  enhancer       CMV enhancer: human cytomegalovirus immediate early enhancer
    618..817     +  promoter       CMV promoter: human cytomegalovirus (CMV) immediate early promoter
    835..1015    +  LTR            5' LTR (truncated): truncated 5' long terminal repeat (LTR) from HIV-1
   1062..1187    +  misc_feature   HIV-1 Ψ: packaging signal of human immunodeficiency virus type 1
   1171..1534    +  CDS            HIV-1 gag (fragment): gag protein from human immunodeficiency virus 1; gag
   1680..1913    +  misc_feature   RRE: The Rev response element (RRE) of HIV-1 allows for Rev-dependent mRNA export from the nucleus to the cytoplasm.
   2290..2390    +  CDS            Rev (fragment): human immunodeficiency virus 1 (HIV-1) Rev protein; rev; enhances nuclear export of unspliced and incompletely spliced viral mRNAs
   2440..2557    +  misc_feature   cPPT/CTS: central polypurine tract and central termination sequence of HIV-1
   2609..2675    +  CDS            small t antigen (fragment): SV40 (simian virus 40) small t antigen
   2682..3860    +  promoter       EF-1α promoter: strong constitutive promoter for human elongation factor EF-1α
   3862..3921    -  CDS            tonB (fragment): TONB_ECOLI - Also known as exbA. Experimental evidence at protein level: Swiss-Prot protein existence level 1. Interacts with outer membrane receptor proteins that carry out high-affinity binding and energy dependent uptake into the periplasmic space of specific substrates such as cobalamin, and various iron compounds (such as iron dicitrate, enterochelin, aerobactin, etc.). In the absence of TonB these receptors bind their substrates but do not carry out active transport. TonB also interacts with some colicins and is involved in the energy-dependent, irreversible steps of bacteriophages phi 8
   5573..6289    +  CDS            EGFP: the original enhanced GFP (Yang et al., 1996) mammalian codon-optimized
   6290..6314    +  misc_feature   MCS (fragment): pBluescript multiple cloning site
   6314..6902    +  misc_feature   WPRE: woodchuck hepatitis virus posttranscriptional regulatory element
   6839..7420    +  CDS            nef (fragment): NEF_HV1H2 - Experimental evidence at protein level: Swiss-Prot protein existence level 1. Extracellular Nef protein targets CD4(+) T-lymphocytes for apoptosis by interacting with CXCR4 surface receptors. From Human immunodeficiency virus type 1 group M subtype B (isolate HXB2) (HIV-1).
   7427..7607    +  LTR            5' LTR (truncated): truncated 5' long terminal repeat (LTR) from HIV-1
   7639..7863    +  polyA_signal   bGH poly(A) signal: bovine growth hormone polyadenylation signal
   7867..7888    +  promoter       SV40 promoter (fragment): SV40 enhancer and early promoter
   7909..8337    +  rep_origin     f1 ori (sequence partly withheld): f1 bacteriophage origin of replication; arrow indicates direction of (+) strand synthesis
   8351..8680    +  promoter       SV40 promoter: SV40 enhancer and early promoter
   8728..8775    +  promoter       EM7 promoter: synthetic bacterial promoter&nbsp
   8794..9168    +  CDS            BleoR: antibiotic-binding protein; Sh ble from Streptoalloteichus hindustanus; confers resistance to bleomycin, phleomycin, and Zeocin™
   9178..9303    +  CDS            ble (fragment): BLE_KLEPN - Experimental evidence at protein level: Swiss-Prot protein existence level 1. Binding protein with a strong affinity to the bleomycin family of antibiotics. Binds to CL990; an antimitotic-antibiotic compound. From Klebsiella pneumoniae.
   9298..9419    +  polyA_signal   SV40 poly(A) signal: SV40 polyadenylation signal
   9490..9512    -  protein_bind   lac operator (fragment): The lac repressor binds to the lac operator to inhibit transcription in E. coli. This inhibition can be relieved by adding lactose or isopropyl-β-D-thiogalactopyranoside (IPTG). lac repressor encoded by lacI
   9516..9546    -  promoter       lac promoter: promoter for the E. coli lac operon
   9561..9582    -  protein_bind   CAP binding site: CAP binding activates transcription in the presence of cAMP. E. coli catabolite activator protein
   9595..9687    -  CDS            lacI (fragment): lac repressor; lacI; The lac repressor binds to the lac operator to inhibit transcription in E. coli. This inhibition can be relieved by adding lactose or isopropyl-β-D-thiogalactopyranoside (IPTG).
   9870..10458   -  rep_origin     ori: high-copy-number ColE1/pMB1/pBR322/pUC origin of replication
  10629..11489   -  CDS            AmpR: β-lactamase; bla; confers resistance to ampicillin, carbenicillin, and related antibiotics
  11490..11594   -  promoter       AmpR promoter: bla
