[The description below was written by a language model from this plasmid's Addgene catalogue record and pLannotate feature annotations shown in this document.]
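Description:
pJT302 Ec03 Lenti pEF-attB LSR GFP is an 11.6 kb lentiviral transfer plasmid built to install a recombinase "landing pad" in the genome of mammalian cells. The record does not name a parental backbone. The annotated features are those of a third-generation-style HIV-1 vector: a CMV enhancer/promoter drives a truncated 5' LTR, followed by the Ψ packaging signal with a gag fragment, the RRE for Rev-dependent export of the genomic RNA, and the cPPT/CTS. A WPRE, a truncated 3' LTR and a bGH polyadenylation signal close the viral unit. In bacteria the plasmid is maintained through a high-copy ColE1/pUC-type origin with ampicillin resistance. The backbone also carries an f1 origin and an SV40/EM7-driven bleomycin/Zeocin resistance cassette that lies outside the LTRs and so is not packaged.

The payload is a synthetic cassette in which the human EF-1α promoter is followed by an attB attachment site, then the coding sequence for the large serine recombinase Ec03, derived from a microbial mobile genetic element, and EGFP. The feature table does not annotate the recombinase. It presumably occupies the unannotated stretch between the promoter and EGFP, and the short "tonB fragment" hit just downstream of the promoter probably corresponds to the bacterially derived attB region. How the recombinase and EGFP are linked is not stated.

After transduction, cells express both recombinase and GFP from the integrated pad. A donor carrying the matching attachment site can then be recombined into attB. Because attB sits just downstream of the promoter, the donor traps EF-1α-driven transcription and simultaneously knocks out recombinase and GFP expression, so loss of fluorescence reports integration.
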