Addgene plasmid #184945: pJT302 Ec03 Lenti pEF-attB LSR GFP
Purpose: Lentiviral delivery of recombinase landing pad
Depositing lab: Michael Bassik & Ami Bhatt & Lacra Bintu & Patrick Hsu. Depositing organization: Stanford University. Publication: Systematic discovery of recombinases for efficient integration of large DNA sequences into the human genome. Durrant MG, Fanton A, Tycko J, Hinks M, Chandrasekaran SS, Perry NT, Schaepe J, Du PP, Lotfy P, Bassik MC, Bintu L, Bhatt AS, Hsu PD. Nat Biotechnol. 2022 Oct 10. pii: 10.1038/s41587-022-01494-w. doi: 10.1038/s41587-022-01494-w. PubMed 36217031.
Backbone
  Vector backbone: n/a
  Vector type: Mammalian Expression, Lentiviral, Synthetic Biology
Growth in bacteria
  Bacterial resistance: Ampicillin, 100 μg/mL
  Growth temperature: 37°C
  Growth strain: NEB Stable
  Copy number: High Copy
Gene/Insert
  Gene/Insert name: Ec03 Lenti pEF1a-attB LSR GFP (alt name: Large serine recombinase from microbial mobile genetic element and GFP)
  Species: Synthetic
  Cloning method: Gibson Cloning
Terms and licenses: Academic/Nonprofit Terms; Industry Terms: Not Available to Industry
Depositor comments: This plasmid can be used to integrate a landing pad for the recombinase into the genome. Then, a donor with a matching attachment site can be recombined into the landing pad. The attB Is downstream the pEF1a promoter, such that the donor can trap the promoter, which will also knockout expression of the recombinase and GFP.
How to cite: pJT302 Ec03 Lenti pEF-attB LSR GFP was a gift from Michael Bassik & Ami Bhatt & Lacra Bintu & Patrick Hsu (Addgene plasmid # 184945 ; http://n2t.net/addgene:184945 ; RRID:Addgene_184945)
